>Addgene plasmid #137233 | PRPF4.001.169 | addgene full sequence | sequence record 377727 | Addgene NGS Result
TAATACGACTCACTATAGGGGAATTGTGAGCGGATAACAATTCCCCTCTAGAAATAATTTTGTTTAACTT
TAAGAAGGAGATATACCATGCATCATCATCATCATCACAGCAGCGGCAGAGAAAACTTGTATTTCCAGGG
CATGGCTTCCTCGCGAGCCTCTTCCACGCAGGCAACCAAAACTAAAGCACCCGACGACTTAGTTGCTCCG
GTCGTGAAGAAACCACACATCTATTATGGAAGTTTGGAAGAGAAGGAGAGGGAGCGTCTGGCCAAAGGAG
AGTCTGGGATTTTGGGGAAAGACGGACTTAAAGCAGGGATCGAAGCTGGAAATATTAATATAACCTCTGG
AGAAGTGTTTGAAATTGAAGAGCATATCAGCGAGCGACAGGCAGAAGTATTGGCTGAGTTTGAGAGAAGG
AAGCGAGCCCGGCAGATCAATGTTTCCACAGATGACTCAGAGGTCAAAGCTTGCCTTAGAGCCTTGGGGG
AACCCATCACACTTTTTGGAGAGGGTCCTGCTGAAAGAAGAGAAAGGTTAAGAAATATCCTCTCAGTTGT
CGGTACTGATGCCTTGAAAAAGACCAAAAAGGATGATGAGAAGTCTAAAAAGTCCAAAGAAGAGTATCAG
CAAACCTGGTATCATGAATAGTGATGACGAAGCTTGCGGCCGCACTCGAGGATCCGGCTGCTAACAAAGC
CCGAAAGGAAGCTGAGTTGGCTGCTGCCACCGCTGAGCAATAACTAGCATAACCCCTTGGGGCCTCTAAA
CGGGTCTTGAGGGGTTTTTTGCTGAAAGGAGGAACTATATCCGGATATCCCGCAAGAGGCCCGGCAGTAC
CGGCATAACCAAGCCTATGCCTACAGCATCCAGGGTGACGGTGCCGAGGATGACGATGAGCGCATTGTTA
GATTTCATACACGGTGCCTGACTGCGTTAGCAATTTAACTGTGATAAACTACCGCATTAAAGCTTATCGA
TGATAAGCTGTCAAACATGAGAATTCTTGAAGACGAAAGGGCCTCGTGATACGCCTATTTTTATAGGTTA
ATGTCATGATAATAATGGTTTCTTAGACGTCAGGTGGCACTTTTCGGGGAAATGTGCGCGGAACCCCTAT
TTGTTTATTTTTCTAAATACATTCAAATATGTATCCGCTCATGAGACAATAACCCTGATAAATGCTTCAA
TAATATTGAAAAAGGAAGAGTATGAGTATTCAACATTTCCGTGTCGCCCTTATTCCCTTTTTTGCGGCAT
TTTGCCTTCCTGTTTTTGCTCACCCAGAAACGCTGGTGAAAGTAAAAGATGCTGAAGATCAGTTGGGTGC
ACGAGTGGGTTACATCGAACTGGATCTCAACAGCGGTAAGATCCTTGAGAGTTTTCGCCCCGAAGAACGT
TTTCCAATGATGAGCACTTTTAAAGTTCTGCTATGTGGCGCGGTATTATCCCGTGTTGACGCCGGGCAAG
AGCAACTCGGTCGCCGCATACACTATTCTCAGAATGACTTGGTTGAGTACTCACCAGTCACAGAAAAGCA
TCTTACGGATGGCATGACAGTAAGAGAATTATGCAGTGCTGCCATAACCATGAGTGATAACACTGCGGCC
AACTTACTTCTGACAACGATCGGAGGACCGAAGGAGCTAACCGCTTTTTTGCACAACATGGGGGATCATG
TAACTCGCCTTGATCGTTGGGAACCGGAGCTGAATGAAGCCATACCAAACGACGAGCGTGACACCACGAT
GCCTGCAGCAATGGCAACAACGTTGCGCAAACTATTAACTGGCGAACTACTTACTCTAGCTTCCCGGCAA
CAATTAATAGACTGGATGGAGGCGGATAAAGTTGCAGGACCACTTCTGCGCTCGGCCCTTCCGGCTGGCT
GGTTTATTGCTGATAAATCTGGAGCCGGTGAGCGTGGGTCTCGCGGTATCATTGCAGCACTGGGGCCAGA
TGGTAAGCCCTCCCGTATCGTAGTTATCTACACGACGGGGAGTCAGGCAACTATGGATGAACGAAATAGA
CAGATCGCTGAGATAGGTGCCTCACTGATTAAGCATTGGTAACTGTCAGACCAAGTTTACTCATATATAC
TTTAGATTGATTTAAAACTTCATTTTTAATTTAAAAGGATCTAGGTGAAGATCCTTTTTGATAATCTCAT
GACCAAAATCCCTTAACGTGAGTTTTCGTTCCACTGAGCGTCAGACCCCGTAGAAAAGATCAAAGGATCT
TCTTGAGATCCTTTTTTTCTGCGCGTAATCTGCTGCTTGCAAACAAAAAAACCACCGCTACCAGCGGTGG
TTTGTTTGCCGGATCAAGAGCTACCAACTCTTTTTCCGAAGGTAACTGGCTTCAGCAGAGCGCAGATACC
AAATACTGTCCTTCTAGTGTAGCCGTAGTTAGGCCACCACTTCAAGAACTCTGTAGCACCGCCTACATAC
CTCGCTCTGCTAATCCTGTTACCAGTGGCTGCTGCCAGTGGCGATAAGTCGTGTCTTACCGGGTTGGACT
CAAGACGATAGTTACCGGATAAGGCGCAGCGGTCGGGCTGAACGGGGGGTTCGTGCACACAGCCCAGCTT
GGAGCGAACGACCTACACCGAACTGAGATACCTACAGCGTGAGCTATGAGAAAGCGCCACGCTTCCCGAA
GGGAGAAAGGCGGACAGGTATCCGGTAAGCGGCAGGGTCGGAACAGGAGAGCGCACGAGGGAGCTTCCAG
GGGGAAACGCCTGGTATCTTTATAGTCCTGTCGGGTTTCGCCACCTCTGACTTGAGCGTCGATTTTTGTG
ATGCTCGTCAGGGGGGCGGAGCCTATGGAAAAACGCCAGCAACGCGGCCTTTTTACGGTTCCTGGCCTTT
TGCTGGCCTTTTGCTCACATGTTCTTTCCTGCGTTATCCCCTGATTCTGTGGATAACCGTATTACCGCCT
TTGAGTGAGCTGATACCGCTCGCCGCAGCCGAACGACCGAGCGCAGCGAGTCAGTGAGCGAGGAAGCGGA
AGAGCGCCTGATGCGGTATTTTCTCCTTACGCATCTGTGCGGTATTTCACACCGCAATGGTGCACTCTCA
GTACAATCTGCTCTGATGCCGCATAGTTAAGCCAGTATACACTCCGCTATCGCTACGTGACTGGGTCATG
GCTGCGCCCCGACACCCGCCAACACCCGCTGACGCGCCCTGACGGGCTTGTCTGCTCCCGGCATCCGCTT
ACAGACAAGCTGTGACCGTCTCCGGGAGCTGCATGTGTCAGAGGTTTTCACCGTCATCACCGAAACGCGC
GAGGCAGCTGCGGTAAAGCTCATCAGCGTGGTCGTGAAGCGATTCACAGATGTCTGCCTGTTCATCCGCG
TCCAGCTCGTTGAGTTTCTCCAGAAGCGTTAATGTCTGGCTTCTGATAAAGCGGGCCATGTTAAGGGCGG
TTTTTTCCTGTTTGGTCACTGATGCCTCCGTGTAAGGGGGATTTCTGTTCATGGGGGTAATGATACCGAT
GAAACGAGAGAGGATGCTCACGATACGGGTTACTGATGATGAACATGCCCGGTTACTGGAACGTTGTGAG
GGTAAACAACTGGCGGTATGGATGCGGCGGGACCAGAGAAAAATCACTCAGGGTCAATGCCAGCGCTTCG
TTAATACAGATGTAGGTGTTCCACAGGGTAGCCAGCAGCATCCTGCGATGCAGATCCGGAACATAATGGT
GCAGGGCGCTGACTTCCGCGTTTCCAGACTTTACGAAACACGGAAACCGAAGACCATTCATGTTGTTGCT
CAGGTCGCAGACGTTTTGCAGCAGCAGTCGCTTCACGTTCGCTCGCGTATCGGTGATTCATTCTGCTAAC
CAGTAAGGCAACCCCGCCAGCCTAGCCGGGTCCTCAACGACAGGAGCACGATCATGCGCACCCGTGGCCA
GGACCCAACGCTGCCCGAGATGCGCCGCGTGCGGCTGCTGGAGATGGCGGACGCGATGGATATGTTCTGC
CAAGGGTTGGTTTGCGCATTCACAGTTCTCCGCAAGAATTGATTGGCTCCAATTCTTGGAGTGGTGAATC
CGTTAGCGAGGTGCCGCCGGCTTCCATTCAGGTCGAGGTGGCCCGGCTCCATGCACCGCGACGCAACGCG
GGGAGGCAGACAAGGTATAGGGCGGCGCCTACAATCCATGCCAACCCGTTCCATGTGCTCGCCGAGGCGG
CATAAATCGCCGTGACGATCAGCGGTCCAATGATCGAAGTTAGGCTGGTAAGAGCCGCGAGCGATCCTTG
AAGCTGTCCCTGATGGTCGTCATCTACCTGCCTGGACAGCATGGCCTGCAACGCGGGCATCCCGATGCCG
CCGGAAGCGAGAAGAATCATAATGGGGAAGGCCATCCAGCCTCGCGTCGCGAACGCCAGCAAGACGTAGC
CCAGCGCGTCGGCCGCCATGCCGGCGATAATGGCCTGCTTCTCGCCGAAACGTTTGGTGGCGGGACCAGT
GACGAAGGCTTGAGCGAGGGCGTGCAAGATTCCGAATACCGCAAGCGACAGGCCGATCATCGTCGCGCTC
CAGCGAAAGCGGTCCTCGCCGAAAATGACCCAGAGCGCTGCCGGCACCTGTCCTACGAGTTGCATGATAA
AGAAGACAGTCATAAGTGCGGCGACGATAGTCATGCCCCGCGCCCACCGGAAGGAGCTGACTGGGTTGAA
GGCTCTCAAGGGCATCGGTCGAGATCCCGGTGCCTAATGAGTGAGCTAACTTACATTAATTGCGTTGCGC
TCACTGCCCGCTTTCCAGTCGGGAAACCTGTCGTGCCAGCTGCATTAATGAATCGGCCAACGCGCGGGGA
GAGGCGGTTTGCGTATTGGGCGCCAGGGTGGTTTTTCTTTTCACCAGTGAGACGGGCAACAGCTGATTGC
CCTTCACCGCCTGGCCCTGAGAGAGTTGCAGCAAGCGGTCCACGCTGGTTTGCCCCAGCAGGCGAAAATC
CTGTTTGATGGTGGTTAACGGCGGGATATAACATGAGCTGTCTTCGGTATCGTCGTATCCCACTACCGAG
ATATCCGCACCAACGCGCAGCCCGGACTCGGTAATGGCGCGCATTGCGCCCAGCGCCATCTGATCGTTGG
CAACCAGCATCGCAGTGGGAACGATGCCCTCATTCAGCATTTGCATGGTTTGTTGAAAACCGGACATGGC
ACTCCAGTCGCCTTCCCGTTCCGCTATCGGCTGAATTTGATTGCGAGTGAGATATTTATGCCAGCCAGCC
AGACGCAGACGCGCCGAGACAGAACTTAATGGGCCCGCTAACAGCGCGATTTGCTGGTGACCCAATGCGA
CCAGATGCTCCACGCCCAGTCGCGTACCGTCTTCATGGGAGAAAATAATACTGTTGATGGGTGTCTGGTC
AGAGACATCAAGAAATAACGCCGGAACATTAGTGCAGGCAGCTTCCACAGCAATGGCATCCTGGTCATCC
AGCGGATAGTTAATGATCAGCCCACTGACGCGTTGCGCGAGAAGATTGTGCACCGCCGCTTTACAGGCTT
CGACGCCGCTTCGTTCTACCATCGACACCACCACGCTGGCACCCAGTTGATCGGCGCGAGATTTAATCGC
CGCGACAATTTGCGACGGCGCGTGCAGGGCCAGACTGGAGGTGGCAACGCCAATCAGCAACGACTGTTTG
CCCGCCAGTTGTTGTGCCACGCGGTTGGGAATGTAATTCAGCTCCGCCATCGCCGCTTCCACTTTTTCCC
GCGTTTTCGCAGAAACGTGGCTGGCCTGGTTCACCACGCGGGAAACGGTCTGATAAGAGACACCGGCATA
CTCTGCGACATCGTATAACGTTACTGGTTTCACATTCACCACCCTGAATTGACTCTCTTCCGGGCGCTAT
CATGCCATACCGCGAAAGGTTTTGCGCCATTCGATGGTGTCCGGGATCTCGACGCTCTCCCTTATGCGAC
TCCTGCATTAGGAAGCAGCCCAGTAGTAGGTTGAGGCCGTTGAGCACCGCCGCCGCAAGGAATGGTGCAT
GCAAGGAGATGGCGCCCAACAGTCCCCCGGCCACGGGGCCTGCCACCATACCCACGCCGAAACAAGCGCT
CATGAGCCCGAAGTGGCGAGCCCGATCTTCCCCATCGGTGATGTCGGCGATATAGGCGCCAGCAACCGCA
CCTGTGGCGCCGGTGATGCCGGCCACGATGCGTCCGGCGTAGAGGATCGAGATCTCGATCCCGCGAAAT
Features (pLannotate 1.2.2; 20 found; start..end, strand, type, name):
      1..19      +  promoter       T7 promoter: promoter for bacteriophage T7 RNA polymerase
     20..44      +  protein_bind   lac operator: The lac repressor binds to the lac operator to inhibit transcription in E. coli. This inhibition can be relieved by adding lactose or isopropyl-β-D-thiogalactopyranoside (IPTG). lac repressor encoded by lacI
     59..81      +  RBS            RBS: efficient ribosome binding site from bacteriophage T7 gene 10 (Olins and Rangwala, 1989)
     89..107     +  CDS            capTEV™ (fragment): composite tag for in vivo biotinylation, TEV protease cleavage, and 6xHis tagging
    142..648     +  CDS            PRPF4 (fragment): PRP4_HUMAN - Also known as PRP4. Experimental evidence at protein level: Swiss-Prot protein existence level 1. Plays role in pre-mRNA splicing as component of the U4/U6-U5 tri-snRNP complex that is involved in spliceosome assembly, and as component of the precatalytic spliceosome (spliceosome B complex). From Homo sapiens (Human).
    687..736     +  CDS            SET1 (fragment): solubility-enhancement tag derived from T7 phage gene 10B
    744..791     +  terminator     T7 terminator: transcription terminator for bacteriophage T7 RNA polymerase
    814..918     -  CDS            TcR (fragment): tetracycline efflux protein; tet; confers resistance to tetracycline
    966..994     -  promoter       tet promoter: E. coli promoter for tetracycline efflux protein gene
   1107..1211    +  promoter       AmpR promoter: bla
   1212..2072    +  CDS            AmpR: β-lactamase; bla; confers resistance to ampicillin, carbenicillin, and related antibiotics
   2243..2831    +  rep_origin     ori: high-copy-number ColE1/pMB1/pBR322/pUC origin of replication
   3017..3156    -  misc_feature   bom: basis of mobility region from pBR322
   3258..3449    -  CDS            rop: Rop protein, which maintains plasmids at low copy number; rop
   3466..3846    +  CDS            YPB1_ECOLX: Protein predicted: Swiss-Prot protein existence level 4. From Escherichia coli.
   4088..4712    -  CDS            TcR (fragment): tetracycline efflux protein; tet; confers resistance to tetracycline
   4727..4748    -  protein_bind   CAP binding site: CAP binding activates transcription in the presence of cAMP. E. coli catabolite activator protein
   4761..5843    -  CDS            lacI: lac repressor; lacI; The lac repressor binds to the lac operator to inhibit transcription in E. coli. This inhibition can be relieved by adding lactose or isopropyl-β-D-thiogalactopyranoside (IPTG).
   5844..5921    -  promoter       lacI promoter: lacI
   5929..6208    -  CDS            TcR (fragment): tetracycline efflux protein; tet; confers resistance to tetracycline
