[The description below was written by a language model from this plasmid's Addgene catalogue record and pLannotate feature annotations shown in this document.]
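Description:
PRPF4.001.169 is a bacterial expression plasmid built on the pET15-MHL backbone, a pET-family vector designed for ligation-independent cloning of human genes or gene fragments. It carries a 507 bp insert encoding residues 1–169 of human PRPF4, a component of the U4/U6-U5 tri-snRNP involved in spliceosome assembly. The fragment is fused at its N-terminus to a backbone-encoded hexahistidine tag followed by a TEV protease recognition site, so the recombinant protein can be captured by metal-affinity chromatography and the tag then removed by TEV cleavage. The short "capTEV" match in the feature table corresponds to this His/TEV leader. The small annotated fragment of a T7 gene 10B-derived solubility tag lies downstream of the insert, and since the 3′ cloning primer appears to introduce a stop codon, it is probably untranslated vector sequence.

Expression is driven by a T7 promoter with an adjacent lac operator and the T7 gene 10 ribosome binding site, and ends at a T7 terminator. The plasmid also carries lacI under its own promoter, so transcription stays repressed until induction with IPTG in a host that supplies T7 RNA polymerase. Propagation relies on a pBR322-type ColE1 origin together with the rop gene and bom region, consistent with the low copy number recorded, and selection is by ampicillin through the β-lactamase gene. Several tetracycline-resistance fragments and the tet promoter are nonfunctional pBR322 remnants. The sequenced record is 6,229 nt, close to the sum of the stated backbone and insert sizes. The associated publication title points to its use in producing the PRPF4 N-terminal region for studies of its binding to the spliceosomal cyclophilin PPIH.
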