Addgene plasmid #137233: PRPF4.001.169
Purpose: Expresses N-terminal (His)6-TEV cleavage site fusion of human gene or portion of gene in bacterial strains. pET based vector.
Depositing lab: Tara Davis. Depositing organization: Drexel University. Publication: The spliceosomal proteins PPIH and PRPF4 exhibit bi-partite binding. Rajiv C, Jackson SR, Cocklin S, Eisenmesser EZ, Davis TL. Biochem J. 2017 Oct 25;474(21):3689-3704. doi: 10.1042/BCJ20170366. PubMed 28935721.
Backbone
  Vector backbone: pET15-MHL
  Backbone size w/o insert (bp): 5740
  Vector type: Bacterial Expression
Growth in bacteria
  Bacterial resistance: Ampicillin, 100 μg/mL
  Growth temperature: 37°C
  Growth strain: DH5alpha
  Copy number: Low Copy
Gene/Insert
  Gene/Insert name: PRPF4
  Species: H. sapiens (human)
  Insert size (bp): 507
  Mutation: 001-169
  Entrez Gene: PRPF4 (a.k.a. HPRP4, HPRP4P, PRP4, Prp4p, RP70, SNRNP60)
  Tag / fusion protein: (His)6-TEV (N terminal on backbone)
  Cloning method: Ligation Independent Cloning
  Sequencing primers: 5′ T7F and LIC primer: ttgtatttccagggcATGGCTTCCTCGCGAGCCT; 3′ T7R and LIC primer: caagcttcgtcatcaCTATTCATGATACCAGGTTTGCTGATAC
Terms and licenses: Academic/Nonprofit Terms; Industry Terms: Not Available to Industry
Depositor comments: insert+fusion tag if applicable MHHHHHHSSGRENLYFQGMASSRASSTQATKTKAPDDLVAPVVKKPHIYYGSLEEKERERLAKGESGILGKDGLKAGIEAGNINITSGEVFEIEEHISERQAEVLAEFERRKRARQINVSTDDSEVKACLRALGEPITLFGEGPAERRERLRNILSVVGTDALKKTKKDDEKSKKSKEEYQQTWYHE sequence of insert only (no fusion tag) MASSRASSTQATKTKAPDDLVAPVVKKPHIYYGSLEEKERERLAKGESGILGKDGLKAGIEAGNINITSGEVFEIEEHISERQAEVLAEFERRKRARQINVSTDDSEVKACLRALGEPITLFGEGPAERRERLRNILSVVGTDALKKTKKDDEKSKKSKEEYQQTWYHE
How to cite: PRPF4.001.169 was a gift from Tara Davis (Addgene plasmid # 137233 ; http://n2t.net/addgene:137233 ; RRID:Addgene_137233)
