>Addgene plasmid #137233 | PRPF4.001.169 | depositor partial sequence | sequence record 265327 | insert
ATGGCTTCCTCGCGAGCCTCTTCCACGCAGGCAACCAAAACTAAAGCACCCGACGACTTAGTTGCTCCGG
TCGTGAAGAAACCACACATCTATTATGGAAGTTTGGAAGAGAAGGAGAGGGAGCGTCTGGCCAAAGGAGA
GTCTGGGATTTTGGGGAAAGACGGACTTAAAGCAGGGATCGAAGCTGGAAATATTAATATAACCTCTGGA
GAAGTGTTTGAAATTGAAGAGCATATCAGCGAGCGACAGGCAGAAGTATTGGCTGAGTTTGAGAGAAGGA
AGCGAGCCCGGCAGATCAATGTTTCCACAGATGACTCAGAGGTCAAAGCTTGCCTTAGAGCCTTGGGGGA
ACCCATCACACTTTTTGGAGAGGGTCCTGCTGAAAGAAGAGAAAGGTTAAGAAATATCCTCTCAGTTGTC
GGTACTGATGCCTTGAAAAAGACCAAAAAGGATGATGAGAAGTCTAAAAAGTCCAAAGAAGAGTATCAGC
AAACCTGGTATCATGAA
